>Addgene plasmid #172436 | LV-U6-sgRNAfiller-PGK-Cre-EFS-mScarletSIIN | addgene full sequence | sequence record 384402 | Addgene NGS Result
GTCGACGGATCGGGAGATCTCCCGATCCCCTATGGTGCACTCTCAGTACAATCTGCTCTGATGCCGCATA
GTTAAGCCAGTATCTGCTCCCTGCTTGTGTGTTGGAGGTCGCTGAGTAGTGCGCGAGCAAAATTTAAGCT
ACAACAAGGCAAGGCTTGACCGACAATTGCATGAAGAATCTGCTTAGGGTTAGGCGTTTTGCGCTGCTTC
GCGATGTACGGGCCAGATATACGCGTTGACATTGATTATTGACTAGTTATTAATAGTAATCAATTACGGG
GTCATTAGTTCATAGCCCATATATGGAGTTCCGCGTTACATAACTTACGGTAAATGGCCCGCCTGGCTGA
CCGCCCAACGACCCCCGCCCATTGACGTCAATAATGACGTATGTTCCCATAGTAACGCCAATAGGGACTT
TCCATTGACGTCAATGGGTGGAGTATTTACGGTAAACTGCCCACTTGGCAGTACATCAAGTGTATCATAT
GCCAAGTACGCCCCCTATTGACGTCAATGACGGTAAATGGCCCGCCTGGCATTATGCCCAGTACATGACC
TTATGGGACTTTCCTACTTGGCAGTACATCTACGTATTAGTCATCGCTATTACCATGGTGATGCGGTTTT
GGCAGTACATCAATGGGCGTGGATAGCGGTTTGACTCACGGGGATTTCCAAGTCTCCACCCCATTGACGT
CAATGGGAGTTTGTTTTGGCACCAAAATCAACGGGACTTTCCAAAATGTCGTAACAACTCCGCCCCATTG
ACGCAAATGGGCGGTAGGCGTGTACGGTGGGAGGTCTATATAAGCAGCGCGTTTTGCCTGTACTGGGTCT
CTCTGGTTAGACCAGATCTGAGCCTGGGAGCTCTCTGGCTAACTAGGGAACCCACTGCTTAAGCCTCAAT
AAAGCTTGCCTTGAGTGCTTCAAGTAGTGTGTGCCCGTCTGTTGTGTGACTCTGGTAACTAGAGATCCCT
CAGACCCTTTTAGTCAGTGTGGAAAATCTCTAGCAGTGGCGCCCGAACAGGGACTTGAAAGCGAAAGGGA
AACCAGAGGAGCTCTCTCGACGCAGGACTCGGCTTGCTGAAGCGCGCACGGCAAGAGGCGAGGGGCGGCG
ACTGGTGAGTACGCCAAAAATTTTGACTAGCGGAGGCTAGAAGGAGAGAGATGGGTGCGAGAGCGTCAGT
ATTAAGCGGGGGAGAATTAGATCGCGATGGGAAAAAATTCGGTTAAGGCCAGGGGGAAAGAAAAAATATA
AATTAAAACATATAGTATGGGCAAGCAGGGAGCTAGAACGATTCGCAGTTAATCCTGGCCTGTTAGAAAC
ATCAGAAGGCTGTAGACAAATACTGGGACAGCTACAACCATCCCTTCAGACAGGATCAGAAGAACTTAGA
TCATTATATAATACAGTAGCAACCCTCTATTGTGTGCATCAAAGGATAGAGATAAAAGACACCAAGGAAG
CTTTAGACAAGATAGAGGAAGAGCAAAACAAAAGTAAGACCACCGCACAGCAAGCGGCCGCTGATCTTCA
GACCTGGAGGAGGAGATATGAGGGACAATTGGAGAAGTGAATTATATAAATATAAAGTAGTAAAAATTGA
ACCATTAGGAGTAGCACCCACCAAGGCAAAGAGAAGAGTGGTGCAGAGAGAAAAAAGAGCAGTGGGAATA
GGAGCTTTGTTCCTTGGGTTCTTGGGAGCAGCAGGAAGCACTATGGGCGCAGCGTCAATGACGCTGACGG
TACAGGCCAGACAATTATTGTCTGGTATAGTGCAGCAGCAGAACAATTTGCTGAGGGCTATTGAGGCGCA
ACAGCATCTGTTGCAACTCACAGTCTGGGGCATCAAGCAGCTCCAGGCAAGAATCCTGGCTGTGGAAAGA
TACCTAAAGGATCAACAGCTCCTGGGGATTTGGGGTTGCTCTGGAAAACTCATTTGCACCACTGCTGTGC
CTTGGAATGCTAGTTGGAGTAATAAATCTCTGGAACAGATTTGGAATCACACGACCTGGATGGAGTGGGA
CAGAGAAATTAACAATTACACAAGCTTAATACACTCCTTAATTGAAGAATCGCAAAACCAGCAAGAAAAG
AATGAACAAGAATTATTGGAATTAGATAAATGGGCAAGTTTGTGGAATTGGTTTAACATAACAAATTGGC
TGTGGTATATAAAATTATTCATAATGATAGTAGGAGGCTTGGTAGGTTTAAGAATAGTTTTTGCTGTACT
TTCTATAGTGAATAGAGTTAGGCAGGGATATTCACCATTATCGTTTCAGACCCACCTCCCAACCCCGAGG
GGACCCGACAGGCCCGAAGGAATAGAAGAAGAAGGTGGAGAGAGAGACAGAGACAGATCCATTCGATTAG
TGAACGGATCGGCACTGCGTGCGCCAATTCTGCAGACAAATGGCAGTATTCATCCACAATTTTAAAAGAA
AAGGGGGGATTGGGGGGTACAGTGCAGGGGAAAGAATAGTAGACATAATAGCAACAGACATACAAACTAA
AGAATTACAAAAACAAATTACAAAAATTCAAAATTTTCGGGTTTATTACAGGGACAGCAGAGATCCAGTT
TGGTTAATTAAGGTACCGATCAGTGTGAGGGAGTGTAAAGCTGGTTTGAGGGCCTATTTCCCATGATTCC
TTCATATTTGCATATACGATACAAGGCTGTTAGAGAGATAATTAGAATTAATTTGACTGTAAACACAAAG
ATATTAGTACAAAATACGTGACGTAGAAAGTAATAATTTCTTGGGTAGTTTGCAGTTTTAAAATTATGTT
TTAAAATGGACTATCATATGCTTACCGTAACTTGAAAGTATTTCGATTTCTTGGCTTTATATATCTTGTG
GAAAGGACGAAACACCGGAGACGGTTGTAAATGAGCACACAAAATACACATGCTAAAATATTATATTCTA
TGACCTTTATAAAATCAACCAAAATCTTCTTTTTAATAACTTTAGTATCAATAATTAGAATTTTTATGTT
CCTTTTTGCAAACTTTTAATAAAAATGAGCAAAATAAAAAAACGCTAGTTTTAGTAACTCGCGTTGTTTT
CTTCACCTTTAATAATAGCTACTCCACCACTTGTTCCTAAGCGGTCAGCTCCTGCTTCAATCATTTTTTG
AGCATCTTCAAATGTTCTAACTCCACCAGCTGCTTTAACTAAAGCATTGTCTTTAACAACTGACTTCATT
AGTTTAACATCTTCAAATGTTGCACCTGATTTTGAAAATCCTGTTGATGTTTTAACAAATTCTAATCCAG
CTTCAACAGCTATTTCACAAGCTTTCATGATTTCTTCTTTTGTTAATAAACAATTTTCCATAATACATTT
AACAACATGTGATCCAGCTGCTTTTTTTACAGCTTTCATGTCTTCTAAAACTAATTCATAATTTTTGTCT
TTTAATGCACCAATATTTAATACCATATCAATTTCTGTTGCACCATCTTTAATTGCTTCAGAAACTTCGA
ATGCTTTTGTAGCTGTTGTGCATGCACCTAGAGGAAAACCTACAACATTTGTTATTCCTACATTTGTGCC
TTTTAATAATTCTTTACAATAGCTTGTTCAATATGAATTAACACAAACTGTTGCAAAATCAAATTCAATT
GCTTCATCACATAATTGTTTAATTTCAGCTTTCGTAGCATCTTGTTTTAATAATGTGTGATCTATATATT
TGTTTAGTTTCATTTTTTCTCCTATATATTCATTTTTAATTTTAATTCTTTAATAATTTCGTCTACTTTA
ACTTTAGCGTTTTGAACAGATTCACCAACACCTATAAAATAAATTTTTAGTTTAGGTTCAGTTCCACTTG
GGCGAACAGCAAATCATGACTTATCTTCTAAATAAAATTTTAGTAAGTCTTGTCCTGGCATATTATACAT
TCCATCGATGTAGTCTTCAACATTAACAACTTTAAGTCCAGCAATTTGAGTTAAGGGTGTTGCTCTCAAT
GATTTCATTAATGGTTCAATTTTTAATTTCTTTTCTTCTGGTTTAAAATTCAAGTTTAAAGTGAAAGTGT
AATATGCACCCATTTCTTTAAATAAATCTTCTAAATAGTCTACTAATGTTTTATTTTGTTTTTTATAAAA
TCAAGCAGCCTCTGCTATTAATATAGAAGCTTGTATTCCATCTTTATCTCTAGCTGAGTCATCAATTACA
TATCCATAACTTTCTTCATAAGCAAAAACAAAATTTAATCCGTTATCTTCTTCTTTAGCAATTTCTCTAC
CCATTCATTTAAATCCAGTTAAAGTTTTTACAATATTAACTCCATATTTTTCATGAGCGATTCTATCACC
CAAATCACTTGTTACAAAACTTGAATATAGAGCCGGATTTTTTGGAATGCTATTTAAGCGTTTTAGATTT
GATAATTTTCAATCAATTAAAATTGGTCCTGTTTGATTTCCATCTAATCTTACAAAATGACCATCATGTT
TTATTGCCATTCCAAATCTGTCAGCATCTGGGTCATTCATAATAATAATATCTGCATCATGTTTAATACC
ATATTCAAGCGGTATTTTTCATGCAGGATCAAATTCTGGATTTGGATTTACAACATTTTTAAATGTTTCA
TCTTCAAATGCATGCTCTTCAACCTCAATAACGTTATATCCTGATTCACGTAATATTTTTGGGGTAAATT
TAGTTCCTGTTCCATTAACTGCGCTAAAAATAATTTTTAAATCTTTTTTAGCTTCTTGCTCTTTTTTGTA
CGTCTCTGTTTTAGAGCTAGAAATAGCAAGTTAAAATAAGGCTAGTCCGTTATCAACTTGAAAAAGTGGC
ACCGAGTCGGTGCTTTTTTGGGTAGGGGAGGCGCTTTTCCCAAGGCAGTCTGGAGCATGCGCTTTAGCAG
CCCCGCTGGGCACTTGGCGCTACACAAGTGGCCTCTGGCCTCGCACACATTCCACATCCACCGGTAGGCG
CCAACCGGCTCCGTTCTTTGGTGGCCCCTTCGCGCCACCTTCTACTCCTCCCCTAGTCAGGAAGTTCCCC
CCCGCCCCGCAGCTCGCGTCGTGCAGGACGTGACAAATGGAAGTAGCACGTGTCACTAGTCTCGTGCAGA
TGGACAGCACCGCTGAGCAATGGAAGCGGGTAGGCCTTTGGGGCAGCGGCCAATAGCAGCTTTGCTCCTT
CGCTTTCTGGGCTCAGAGGCTGGGAAGGGGTGGGTCCGGGGGCGGGCTCAGGGGCGGGCTCAGGGGCGGT
GCGGGCGCCCGAAGGTCCTCCGGAGGCCCGGCATTCTGCACGCTTCAAAAGCGCACGTCTGCCGCGCTGT
TCTCCTCTTCCTCATCTCCGGGCCTTTCGCTAACTCGAACGCTAGCTGTGCGATCGTTTGCCACCATGCC
CAAGAAGAAGAGGAAGGTGTCCAATTTACTGACCGTACACCAAAATTTGCCTGCATTACCGGTCGATGCA
ACGAGTGATGAGGTTCGCAAGAACCTGATGGACATGTTCAGGGATCGCCAGGCGTTTTCTGAGCATACCT
GGAAAATGCTTCTGTCCGTTTGCCGGTCGTGGGCGGCATGGTGCAAGTTGAATAACCGGAAATGGTTTCC
CGCAGAACCTGAAGATGTTCGCGATTATCTTCTATATCTTCAGGCGCGCGGTCTGGCAGTAAAAACTATC
CAGCAACATTTGGGCCAGCTAAACATGCTTCATCGTCGGTCCGGGCTGCCACGACCAAGTGACAGCAATG
CTGTTTCACTGGTTATGCGGCGGATCCGAAAAGAAAACGTTGATGCCGGTGAACGTGCAAAACAGGCTCT
AGCGTTCGAACGCACTGATTTCGACCAGGTTCGTTCACTCATGGAAAATAGCGATCGCTGCCAGGATATA
CGTAATCTGGCATTTCTGGGGATTGCTTATAACACCCTGTTACGTATAGCCGAAATTGCCAGGATCAGGG
TTAAAGATATCTCACGTACTGACGGTGGGAGAATGTTAATCCATATTGGCAGAACGAAAACGCTGGTTAG
CACCGCAGGTGTAGAGAAGGCACTTAGCCTGGGGGTAACTAAACTGGTCGAGCGATGGATTTCCGTATCT
GGTGTAGCTGATGATCCGAATAACTACCTGTTTTGCCGGGTCAGAAAAAATGGTGTTGCCGCGCCATCTG
CCACCAGCCAGCTATCAACTCGCGCCCTGGAAGGGATTTTTGAAGCAACTCATCGATTGATTTACGGCGC
TAAGGATGACTCTGGTCAGAGATACCTGGCCTGGTCTGGACACAGTGCCCGTGTCGGAGCCGCGCGAGAT
ATGGCCCGCGCTGGAGTTTCAATACCGGAGATCATGCAAGCTGGTGGCTGGACCAATGTAAATATTGTCA
TGAACTATATCCGTAACCTGGATAGTGAAACAGGGGCAATGGTGCGCCTGCTGGAAGATGGCGATTAGAA
ACCGCTGTTCCTAGGAATCCCGAGGCCTTCGAGTGGCTCCGGTGCCCGTCAGTGGGCAGAGCGCACATCG
CCCACAGTCCCCGAGAAGTTGGGGGGAGGGGTCGGCAATTGAACCGGTGCCTAGAGAAGGTGGCGCGGGG
TAAACTGGGAAAGTGATGTCGTGTACTGGCTCCGCCTTTTTCCCGAGGGTGGGGGAGAACCGTATATAAG
TGCAGTAGTCGCCGTGAACGTTCTTTTTCGCAACGGGTTTGCCGCCAGAACACAGGTGTCGTGACGCGGG
ACCCGACATTAGCGCTACAGCTTAAGCGGGCCACCATGGTGAGCAAGGGCGAGGCAGTGATCAAGGAGTT
CATGCGGTTCAAGGTGCACATGGAGGGCTCCATGAACGGCCACGAGTTCGAGATCGAGGGCGAGGGCGAG
GGCCGCCCCTACGAGGGCACCCAGACCGCCAAGCTGAAGGTGACCAAGGGTGGCCCCCTGCCCTTCTCCT
GGGACATCCTGTCCCCTCAGTTCATGTACGGCTCCAGGGCCTTCACCAAGCACCCCGCCGACATCCCCGA
CTACTATAAGCAGTCCTTCCCCGAGGGCTTCAAGTGGGAGCGCGTGATGAACTTCGAGGACGGCGGCGCC
GTGACCGTGACCCAGGACACCTCCCTGGAGGACGGCACCCTGATCTACAAGGTGAAGCTCCGCGGCACCA
ACTTCCCTCCTGACGGCCCCGTAATGCAGAAGAAGACAATGGGCTGGGAAGCGTCCACCGAGCGGTTGTA
CCCCGAGGACGGCGTGCTGAAGGGCGACATTAAGATGGCCCTGCGCCTGAAGGACGGCGGCCGCTACCTG
GCGGACTTCAAGACCACCTACAAGGCCAAGAAGCCCGTGCAGATGCCCGGCGCCTACAACGTCGACCGCA
AGTTGGACATCACCTCCCACAACGAGGACTACACCGTGGTGGAACAGTACGAACGCTCCGAGGGCCGCCA
CTCCACCGGCGGCATGGACGAGCTGTACAAGGAGAGCCTGAAGATATCTCAAGCTGTCCATGCAGCACAT
GCAGAAATCAATGAAGCAGGCAGAGAGGTGGTAGGGGAGCAGCTCGAGAGTATAATCAACTTTGAAAAAC
TGTAAAAACGTTGTTGTTTGGGGTTGAATTACTCTACATGTTTAAGGGTTCCGGTTCCACTAGGTACAAT
TCGATATCAAGCTTATCGATAATCAACCTCTGGATTACAAAATTTGTGAAAGATTGACTGGTATTCTTAA
CTATGTTGCTCCTTTTACGCTATGTGGATACGCTGCTTTAATGCCTTTGTATCATGCTATTGCTTCCCGT
ATGGCTTTCATTTTCTCCTCCTTGTATAAATCCTGGTTGCTGTCTCTTTATGAGGAGTTGTGGCCCGTTG
TCAGGCAACGTGGCGTGGTGTGCACTGTGTTTGCTGACGCAACCCCCACTGGTTGGGGCATTGCCACCAC
CTGTCAGCTCCTTTCCGGGACTTTCGCTTTCCCCCTCCCTATTGCCACGGCGGAACTCATCGCCGCCTGC
CTTGCCCGCTGCTGGACAGGGGCTCGGCTGTTGGGCACTGACAATTCCGTGGTGTTGTCGGGGAAATCAT
CGTCCTTTCCTTGGCTGCTCGCCTGTGTTGCCACCTGGATTCTGCGCGGGACGTCCTTCTGCTACGTCCC
TTCGGCCCTCAATCCAGCGGACCTTCCTTCCCGCGGCCTGCTGCCGGCTCTGCGGCCTCTTCCGCGTCTT
CGCCTTCGCCCTCAGACGAGTCGGATCTCCCTTTGGGCCGCCTCCCCGCGTCGACTTTAAGACCAATGAC
TTACAAGGCAGCTGTAGATCTTAGCCACTTTTTAAAAGAAAAGGGGGGACTGGAAGGGCTAATTCACTCC
CAACGAAGACAAGATCTGCTTTTTGCTTGTACTGGGTCTCTCTGGTTAGACCAGATCTGAGCCTGGGAGC
TCTCTGGCTAACTAGGGAACCCACTGCTTAAGCCTCAATAAAGCTTGCCTTGAGTGCTTCAAGTAGTGTG
TGCCCGTCTGTTGTGTGACTCTGGTAACTAGAGATCCCTCAGACCCTTTTAGTCAGTGTGGAAAATCTCT
AGCAGGGCCCGGCGAAACCCGCTGATCAGCCTCGACTGTGCCTTCTAGTTGCCAGCCATCTGTTGTTTGC
CCCTCCCCCGTGCCTTCCTTGACCCTGGAAGGTGCCACTCCCACTGTCCTTTCCTAATAAAATGAGGAAA
TTGCATCGCATTGTCTGAGTAGGTGTCATTCTATTCTGGGGGGTGGGGTGGGGCAGGACAGCAAGGGGGA
GGATTGGGAAGACAATAGCAGGCATGCTGGGGATGCGGTGGGCTCTATGGCTTCTGAGGCGGAAAGAACC
AGCTGGGGCTCTAGGGGGTATCCCC
[124 nt withheld, positions 8846-8969]
C
[91 nt withheld, positions 8971-9061]
A
[49 nt withheld, positions 9063-9111]
CCTTTGACGTTGGAGTCCACGTTCTTT
[37 nt withheld, positions 9139-9175]
ACCCTATCTCGGTCTATTCTTTTGATTTATAAGGGATTTTGCCGATTTCGGCCTATTGGTTAAAAAATGA
GCTGATTTAACAAAAATTTAACGCGAATTAATTCTGTGGAATGTGTGTCAGTTAGGGTGTGGAAAGTCCC
CAGGCTCCCCAGCAGGCAGAAGTATGCAAAGCATGCATCTCAATTAGTCAGCAACCAGGTGTGGAAAGTC
CCCAGGCTCCCCAGCAGGCAGAAGTATGCAAAGCATGCATCTCAATTAGTCAGCAACCATAGTCCCGCCC
CTAACTCCGCCCATCCCGCCCCTAACTCCGCCCAGTTCCGCCCATTCTCCGCCCCATGGCTGACTAATTT
TTTTTATTTATGCAGAGGCCGAGGCCGCCTCTGCCTCTGAGCTATTCCAGAAGTAGTGAGGAGGCTTTTT
TGGAGGCCTAGGCTTTTGCAAAAAGCTCCCGGGAGCTTGTATATCCATTTTCGGATCTGATCAGCACGTG
TTGACAATTAATCATCGGCATAGTATATCGGCATAGTATAATACGACAAGGTGAGGAACTAAACCATGGC
CAAGTTGACCAGTGCCGTTCCGGTGCTCACCGCGCGCGACGTCGCCGGAGCGGTCGAGTTCTGGACCGAC
CGGCTCGGGTTCTCCCGGGACTTCGTGGAGGACGACTTCGCCGGTGTGGTCCGGGACGACGTGACCCTGT
TCATCAGCGCGGTCCAGGACCAGGTGGTGCCGGACAACACCCTGGCCTGGGTGTGGGTGCGCGGCCTGGA
CGAGCTGTACGCCGAGTGGTCGGAGGTCGTGTCCACGAACTTCCGGGACGCCTCCGGGCCGGCCATGACC
GAGATCGGCGAGCAGCCGTGGGGGCGGGAGTTCGCCCTGCGCGACCCGGCCGGCAACTGCGTGCACTTCG
TGGCCGAGGAGCAGGACTGACACGTGCTACGAGATTTCGATTCCACCGCCGCCTTCTATGAAAGGTTGGG
CTTCGGAATCGTTTTCCGGGACGCCGGCTGGATGATCCTCCAGCGCGGGGATCTCATGCTGGAGTTCTTC
GCCCACCCCAACTTGTTTATTGCAGCTTATAATGGTTACAAATAAAGCAATAGCATCACAAATTTCACAA
ATAAAGCATTTTTTTCACTGCATTCTAGTTGTGGTTTGTCCAAACTCATCAATGTATCTTATCATGTCTG
TATACCGTCGACCTCTAGCTAGAGCTTGGCGTAATCATGGTCATAGCTGTTTCCTGTGTGAAATTGTTAT
CCGCTCACAATTCCACACAACATACGAGCCGGAAGCATAAAGTGTAAAGCCTGGGGTGCCTAATGAGTGA
GCTAACTCACATTAATTGCGTTGCGCTCACTGCCCGCTTTCCAGTCGGGAAACCTGTCGTGCCAGCTGCA
TTAATGAATCGGCCAACGCGCGGGGAGAGGCGGTTTGCGTATTGGGCGCTCTTCCGCTTCCTCGCTCACT
GACTCGCTGCGCTCGGTCGTTCGGCTGCGGCGAGCGGTATCAGCTCACTCAAAGGCGGTAATACGGTTAT
CCACAGAATCAGGGGATAACGCAGGAAAGAACATGTGAGCAAAAGGCCAGCAAAAGGCCAGGAACCGTAA
AAAGGCCGCGTTGCTGGCGTTTTTCCATAGGCTCCGCCCCCCTGACGAGCATCACAAAAATCGACGCTCA
AGTCAGAGGTGGCGAAACCCGACAGGACTATAAAGATACCAGGCGTTTCCCCCTGGAAGCTCCCTCGTGC
GCTCTCCTGTTCCGACCCTGCCGCTTACCGGATACCTGTCCGCCTTTCTCCCTTCGGGAAGCGTGGCGCT
TTCTCATAGCTCACGCTGTAGGTATCTCAGTTCGGTGTAGGTCGTTCGCTCCAAGCTGGGCTGTGTGCAC
GAACCCCCCGTTCAGCCCGACCGCTGCGCCTTATCCGGTAACTATCGTCTTGAGTCCAACCCGGTAAGAC
ACGACTTATCGCCACTGGCAGCAGCCACTGGTAACAGGATTAGCAGAGCGAGGTATGTAGGCGGTGCTAC
AGAGTTCTTGAAGTGGTGGCCTAACTACGGCTACACTAGAAGAACAGTATTTGGTATCTGCGCTCTGCTG
AAGCCAGTTACCTTCGGAAAAAGAGTTGGTAGCTCTTGATCCGGCAAACAAACCACCGCTGGTAGCGGTG
GTTTTTTTGTTTGCAAGCAGCAGATTACGCGCAGAAAAAAAGGATCTCAAGAAGATCCTTTGATCTTTTC
TACGGGGTCTGACGCTCAGTGGAACGAAAACTCACGTTAAGGGATTTTGGTCATGAGATTATCAAAAAGG
ATCTTCACCTAGATCCTTTTAAATTAAAAATGAAGTTTTAAATCAATCTAAAGTATATATGAGTAAACTT
GGTCTGACAGTTACCAATGCTTAATCAGTGAGGCACCTATCTCAGCGATCTGTCTATTTCGTTCATCCAT
AGTTGCCTGACTCCCCGTCGTGTAGATAACTACGATACGGGAGGGCTTACCATCTGGCCCCAGTGCTGCA
ATGATACCGCGAGACCCACGCTCACCGGCTCCAGATTTATCAGCAATAAACCAGCCAGCCGGAAGGGCCG
AGCGCAGAAGTGGTCCTGCAACTTTATCCGCCTCCATCCAGTCTATTAATTGTTGCCGGGAAGCTAGAGT
AAGTAGTTCGCCAGTTAATAGTTTGCGCAACGTTGTTGCCATTGCTACAGGCATCGTGGTGTCACGCTCG
TCGTTTGGTATGGCTTCATTCAGCTCCGGTTCCCAACGATCAAGGCGAGTTACATGATCCCCCATGTTGT
GCAAAAAAGCGGTTAGCTCCTTCGGTCCTCCGATCGTTGTCAGAAGTAAGTTGGCCGCAGTGTTATCACT
CATGGTTATGGCAGCACTGCATAATTCTCTTACTGTCATGCCATCCGTAAGATGCTTTTCTGTGACTGGT
GAGTACTCAACCAAGTCATTCTGAGAATAGTGTATGCGGCGACCGAGTTGCTCTTGCCCGGCGTCAATAC
GGGATAATACCGCGCCACATAGCAGAACTTTAAAAGTGCTCATCATTGGAAAACGTTCTTCGGGGCGAAA
ACTCTCAAGGATCTTACCGCTGTTGAGATCCAGTTCGATGTAACCCACTCGTGCACCCAACTGATCTTCA
GCATCTTTTACTTTCACCAGCGTTTCTGGGTGAGCAAAAACAGGAAGGCAAAATGCCGCAAAAAAGGGAA
TAAGGGCGACACGGAAATGTTGAATACTCATACTCTTCCTTTTTCAATATTATTGAAGCATTTATCAGGG
TTATTGTCTCATGAGCGGATACATATTTGAATGTATTTAGAAAAATAAACAAATAGGGGTTCCGCGCACA
TTTCCCCGAAAAGTGCCACCTGAC
Features (pLannotate 1.2.2; 37 found; start..end, strand, type, name):
     31..83      -  misc_feature   bom (fragment): basis of mobility region from pBR322
    238..617     +  enhancer       CMV enhancer: human cytomegalovirus immediate early enhancer
    618..817     +  promoter       CMV promoter: human cytomegalovirus (CMV) immediate early promoter
    835..1015    +  LTR            5' LTR (truncated): truncated 5' long terminal repeat (LTR) from HIV-1
   1062..1187    +  misc_feature   HIV-1 Ψ: packaging signal of human immunodeficiency virus type 1
   1171..1534    +  CDS            HIV-1 gag (fragment): gag protein from human immunodeficiency virus 1; gag
   1680..1913    +  misc_feature   RRE: The Rev response element (RRE) of HIV-1 allows for Rev-dependent mRNA export from the nucleus to the cytoplasm.
   2290..2390    +  CDS            Rev (fragment): human immunodeficiency virus 1 (HIV-1) Rev protein; rev; enhances nuclear export of unspliced and incompletely spliced viral mRNAs
   2440..2557    +  misc_feature   cPPT/CTS: central polypurine tract and central termination sequence of HIV-1
   2638..2878    +  promoter       U6 promoter: RNA polymerase III promoter for human U6 snRNA
   3064..3723    -  CDS            deoC1: DEOC1_STAAN - Also known as dra. Experimental evidence at protein level: Swiss-Prot protein existence level 1. Catalyzes a reversible aldol reaction between acetaldehyde and D-glyceraldehyde 3-phosphate to generate 2-deoxy-D-ribose 5- phosphate. From Staphylococcus aureus (strain N315).
   4768..4843    +  misc_RNA       gRNA scaffold: guide RNA scaffold for the Streptococcus pyogenes CRISPR/Cas9 system
   4850..5349    +  promoter       PGK promoter: mouse phosphoglycerate kinase 1 promoter
   5408..6438    +  CDS            Cre (fragment): site-specific recombinase Cre is a site-specific recombinase from bacteriophage P1. Recombination occurs at loxP sequences.
   6494..6705    +  promoter       EF-1α core promoter: core promoter for human elongation factor EF-1α
   6756..7451    +  CDS            mScarlet: mScarlet is a basic (constitutively fluorescent) red fluorescent protein published in 2016, derived from synthetic construct. It has moderate acid sensitivity.
   7452..7526    +  CDS            ovalbumin (fragment): chicken ovalbumin
   7539..7562    +  CDS            OVA peptide: antigenic CD8+ T cell epitope from chicken ovalbumin
   7628..7651    +  misc_feature   MCS (fragment): pBluescript multiple cloning site
   7651..8239    +  misc_feature   WPRE: woodchuck hepatitis virus posttranscriptional regulatory element
   8290..8309    +  misc_feature   cPPT/CTS (fragment): central polypurine tract and central termination sequence of HIV-1
   8311..8544    +  LTR            3' LTR (ΔU3): self-inactivating 3' long terminal repeat (LTR) from HIV-1
   8576..8800    +  polyA_signal   bGH poly(A) signal: bovine growth hormone polyadenylation signal
   8804..8825    +  promoter       SV40 promoter (fragment): SV40 enhancer and early promoter
   8846..9274    +  rep_origin     f1 ori (sequence partly withheld): f1 bacteriophage origin of replication; arrow indicates direction of (+) strand synthesis
   9288..9617    +  promoter       SV40 promoter: SV40 enhancer and early promoter
   9665..9712    +  promoter       EM7 promoter: synthetic bacterial promoter&nbsp
   9731..10105   +  CDS            BleoR: antibiotic-binding protein; Sh ble from Streptoalloteichus hindustanus; confers resistance to bleomycin, phleomycin, and Zeocin™
  10115..10240   +  CDS            ble (fragment): BLE_KLEPN - Experimental evidence at protein level: Swiss-Prot protein existence level 1. Binding protein with a strong affinity to the bleomycin family of antibiotics. Binds to CL990; an antimitotic-antibiotic compound. From Klebsiella pneumoniae.
  10235..10356   +  polyA_signal   SV40 poly(A) signal: SV40 polyadenylation signal
  10427..10449   -  protein_bind   lac operator (fragment): The lac repressor binds to the lac operator to inhibit transcription in E. coli. This inhibition can be relieved by adding lactose or isopropyl-β-D-thiogalactopyranoside (IPTG). lac repressor encoded by lacI
  10453..10483   -  promoter       lac promoter: promoter for the E. coli lac operon
  10498..10519   -  protein_bind   CAP binding site: CAP binding activates transcription in the presence of cAMP. E. coli catabolite activator protein
  10532..10624   -  CDS            lacI (fragment): lac repressor; lacI; The lac repressor binds to the lac operator to inhibit transcription in E. coli. This inhibition can be relieved by adding lactose or isopropyl-β-D-thiogalactopyranoside (IPTG).
  10807..11395   -  rep_origin     ori: high-copy-number ColE1/pMB1/pBR322/pUC origin of replication
  11566..12426   -  CDS            AmpR: β-lactamase; bla; confers resistance to ampicillin, carbenicillin, and related antibiotics
  12427..12531   -  promoter       AmpR promoter: bla
