[The description below was written by a language model from this plasmid's Addgene catalogue record and pLannotate feature annotations shown in this document.]
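Description:
LV-U6-sgRNAfiller-PGK-Cre-EFS-mScarletSIIN is a 12.6 kb lentiviral CRISPR transfer plasmid that delivers three functions from a single provirus: a guide RNA, Cre recombinase and a fluorescent model neoantigen. It is propagated in E. coli through a high-copy ColE1/pUC-type origin with ampicillin selection. The backbone outside the LTRs also carries an f1 origin and an SV40/EM7-driven bleomycin/Zeocin resistance cassette. The viral framework is HIV-1 based and self-inactivating. A CMV enhancer/promoter fused to a truncated 5' LTR drives genomic RNA production in packaging cells. This is followed by the Ψ packaging signal with a gag fragment, the RRE, cPPT/CTS, a WPRE downstream of the payload, and a ΔU3 3' LTR backed by a bGH polyadenylation signal.

The payload consists of three independent expression units in the same orientation. A human U6 Pol III promoter is separated from the S. pyogenes Cas9 gRNA scaffold by a roughly 1.9 kb filler. Part of this filler matches a bacterial deoC sequence and appears to be inert stuffer, intended to be replaced by a chosen spacer when an sgRNA is cloned. No Cas9 coding sequence is annotated, so the nuclease must be supplied separately. The mouse PGK promoter drives Cre, which recombines loxP-flanked alleles in transduced cells. The EF-1α core (EFS) promoter drives mScarlet fused to ovalbumin-derived sequences: the CD8 T cell epitope SIINFEKL (OVA 257–264) and, per the catalogue entry, OVA 323–339, generally known as a CD4 epitope. The associated publication indicates use in modelling immune evasion in neoantigen-expressing pancreatic cancer. There, Cre would activate conditional alleles while the red fluorescent antigen marks the cells and makes them visible to T cells.
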