Addgene plasmid #172436: LV-U6-sgRNAfiller-PGK-Cre-EFS-mScarletSIIN
Purpose: Lentivirus, expresses Cre recombinase and mScarlet-SIINFEKL, with sgRNA cloning site
Depositing lab: Tyler Jacks. Depositing organization: Massachusetts Institute of Technology. Publication: The CD155/TIGIT axis promotes and maintains immune evasion in neoantigen-expressing pancreatic cancer. Freed-Pastor WA, Lambert LJ, Ely ZA, Pattada NB, Bhutkar A, Eng G, Mercer KL, Garcia AP, Lin L, Rideout WM 3rd, Hwang WL, Schenkel JM, Jaeger AM, Bronson RT, Westcott PMK, Hether TD, Divakar P, Reeves JW, Deshpande V, Delorey T, Phillips D, Yilmaz OH, Regev A, Jacks T. Cancer Cell. 2021 Oct 11;39(10):1342-1360.e14. doi: 10.1016/j.ccell.2021.07.007. Epub 2021 Aug 5. PubMed 34358448.
Backbone
  Vector backbone: Lentivirus
  Vector type: Lentiviral, CRISPR
Growth in bacteria
  Bacterial resistance: Ampicillin, 100 μg/mL
  Growth temperature: 37°C
  Growth strain: NEB Stable
  Copy number: Unknown
Gene/Insert 1
  Gene/Insert name: Cre
Gene/Insert 2
  Gene/Insert name: mScarlet-SIINFEKL(OVA257-264)+Ova 323-339
Terms and licenses: Academic/Nonprofit Terms; Industry Terms: Not Available to Industry
How to cite: LV-U6-sgRNAfiller-PGK-Cre-EFS-mScarletSIIN was a gift from Tyler Jacks (Addgene plasmid # 172436 ; http://n2t.net/addgene:172436 ; RRID:Addgene_172436)
